>Addgene plasmid #145275 | pHR-MED1trunc-IDR-YFP-NLS | addgene full sequence | sequence record 311784 | Addgene NGS Result
GTAACGCCATTTTGCAAGGCATGGAAAAATACCAAACCAAGAATAGAGAAGTTCAGATCAAGGGCGGGTA
CATGAAAATAGCTAACGTTGGGCCAAACAGGATATCTGCGGTGAGCAGTTTCGGCCCCGGCCCGGGGCCA
AGAACAGATGGTCACCGCAGTTTCGGCCCCGGCCCGAGGCCAAGAACAGATGGTCCCCAGATATGGCCCA
ACCCTCAGCAGTTTCTTAAGACCCATCAGATGTTTCCAGGCTCCCCCAAGGACCTGAAATGACCCTGCGC
CTTATTTGAATTAACCAATCAGCCTGCTTCTCGCTTCTGTTCGCGCGCTTCTGCTTCCCGAGCTCTATAA
AAGAGCTCACAACCCCTCACTCGGCGCGCCAGTCCTCCGACAGACTGAGTCGCCCGGGGGGGATCTGGAG
CATCACAGTGGTAGTCAGGGTCCTTTACTGACCACTGGGGACTTAGGGAAAGAAAAGACTCAAAAGAGGG
TAAAGGAAGGCAATGGCACCAGTAATAGTACTCTCTCGGGGCCCGGATTAGACAGCAAACCAGGGAAGCG
CAGTCGGACCCCTTCTAATGATGGGAAAAGCAAAGATAAGCCTCCAAAGCGGAAGAAGGCAGACACTGAG
GGAAAGTCTCCATCTCATAGTTCTTCTAACAGACCTTTTACCCCACCTACCAGTACAGGTGGATCTAAAT
CGCCAGGCAGTGCAGGAAGATCTCAGACTCCCCCAGGTGTTGCCACACCACCCATTCCCAAAATCACTAT
TCAGATTCCTAAGGGAACAGTGATGGTGGGCAAGCCTTCCTCTCACAGTCAGTATACCAGCAGTGGTTCT
GTGTCTTCCTCAGGCAGCAAAAGCCACCATAGCCATTCTTCCTCCTCTTCCTCATCTGCTTCCACCTCAG
GGAAGATGAAAAGCAGTAAATCAGAAGGTTCATCAAGTTCCAAGTTAAGTAGCAGTATGTATTCTAGCCA
GGGGTCTTCTGGATCTAGCCAGTCCAAAAATTCATCCCAGTCTGGGGGGAAGCCAGGCTCCTCTCCCATA
ACCAAGCATGGACTGAGCAGTGGCTCTAGCAGCACCAAGATGAAACCTCAAGGAAAGCCATCATCACTTA
TGAATCCTTCTTTAAGTAAACCAAACATATCCCCTTCTCATTCAAGGCCACCTGGAGGCTCTGACAAGCT
TGCCTCTCCAATGAAGCCTGTTCCTGGAACTCCTCCATCCTCTAAAGCCAAGTCCCCTATCAGTTCAGGT
TCTGGTGGTTCTCATATGTCTGGAACTAGTTCAAGCTCTGGCATGAAGTCATCTTCAGGGTTAGGATCCT
CAGGCTCGTTGTCCCAGAAAACTCCCCCATCATCTAATTCCTGTACGGCATCTTCCTCCTCCTTTTCCTC
AAGTGGCTCTTCCATGTCATCCTCTCAGAACCAGCATGGGAGTTCTAAAGGAAAATCTCCCAGCAGAAAC
AAGAAGCCGTCCTTGACAGCTGTCATAGATAAACTGAAGCATGGGGTTGTCACCAGTGGCCCTGGGGGTG
AAGACCCACTGGACGGCCAGATGGGGGTGAGCACAAATTCTTCCAGCCATCCTATGTCCTCCAAACATAA
CATGTCAGGAGGAGAGTTTCAGGGCAAGCGTGAGAAAAGTGATAAAGACAAATCAAAGGTTTCCACCTCC
GGGAGTTCAGTGGATTCTTCTAAGAAGACCTCAGAGTCAAAAAATGTGGGGAGCACAGGTGTGGCAAAAA
TTATCATCAGTAAGCATGATGGAGGCTCCCCTAGCATTAAAGCCAAAGTGACTTTGCAGAAACCTGGGGA
AAGTAGTGGAGAAGGGCTTAGGCCTCAAATGGCTTCTTCTAAAAACTATGGCTCTCCACTCATCAGTGGT
TCCACTCCAAAGCATGAGCGTGGCTCTCCCAGCCATAGTAAGTCACCAGCATATACCCCCCAGAATCTGG
ACAGTGAAAGTGAGTCAGGCTCCTCCATAGCAGAGAAATCTTATCAGAATAGTCCCAGCTCAGACGATGG
TATCCGACCACTTCCAGAATACAGCACAGAGAAACATAAGAAGCACAAAAAGGAAAAGAAGAAAGTAAAA
GACAAAGATAGGGACCGAGACCGGGACAAAGACCGAGACAAGAAAAAATCTCATAGCATCAAGCCAGAGA
GTTGGTCCAAATCACCCATCTCTTCAGACCAGTCCTTGTCTATGACAAGTAACACAATCTTATCTGCAGA
CAGACCCTCAAGGCTCAGCCCAGACTTTATGATTGGGGAGGAAGATGATGATCTTGGAGGTAGCGGAGGA
ATTATGGTGAGCAAGGGCGAGGAGCTGTTCACCGGGGTGGTGCCCATCCTGGTCGAGCTGGACGGCGACG
TAAACGGCCACAAGTTCAGCGTGTCCGGCGAGGGCGAGGGCGATGCCACCTACGGCAAGCTGACCCTGAA
GTTCATCTGCACCACCGGCAAGCTGCCCGTGCCCTGGCCCACCCTCGTGACCACCTTCGGCTACGGCCTG
ATGTGCTTCGCCCGCTACCCCGACCACATGAAGCAGCACGACTTCTTCAAGTCCGCCATGCCCGAAGGCT
ACGTCCAGGAGCGCACCATCTTCTTCAAGGACGACGGCAACTACAAGACCCGCGCCGAGGTGAAGTTCGA
GGGCGACACCCTGGTGAACCGCATCGAGCTGAAGGGCATCGACTTCAAGGAGGACGGCAACATCCTGGGG
CACAAGCTGGAGTACAACTACAACAGCCACAACGTCTATATCATGGCCGACAAGCAGAAGAACGGCATCA
AGGTGAACTTCAAGATCCGCCACAACATCGAGGACGGCAGCGTGCAGCTCGCCGACCACTACCAGCAGAA
CACCCCCATCGGCGACGGCCCCGTGCTGCTGCCCGACAACCACTACCTGAGCTACCAGTCCAAGCTGAGC
AAAGACCCCAACGAGAAGCGCGATCACATGGTCCTGCTGGAGTTCGTGACCGCCGCCGGGATCACTCTCG
GCATGGACGAGCTGTACAAGGGAGGCGGTCCAAAAAAGAAGAGAAAGGTATGAGCGGCCGCAACTCCCAC
CTGCAACATGCGTGACTGACTGAGGCCGCGACTCTAGAGTCGACCTGCAGGCATGCAAGCTTGATATCAA
GCTTATCGATAATCAACCTCTGGATTACAAAATTTGTGAAAGATTGACTGGTATTCTTAACTATGTTGCT
CCTTTTACGCTATGTGGATACGCTGCTTTAATGCCTTTGTATCATGCTATTGCTTCCCGTATGGCTTTCA
TTTTCTCCTCCTTGTATAAATCCTGGTTGCTGTCTCTTTATGAGGAGTTGTGGCCCGTTGTCAGGCAACG
TGGCGTGGTGTGCACTGTGTTTGCTGACGCAACCCCCACTGGTTGGGGCATTGCCACCACCTGTCAGCTC
CTTTCCGGGACTTTCGCTTTCCCCCTCCCTATTGCCACGGCGGAACTCATCGCCGCCTGCCTTGCCCGCT
GCTGGACAGGGGCTCGGCTGTTGGGCACTGACAATTCCGTGGTGTTGTCGGGGAAATCATCGTCCTTTCC
TTGGCTGCTCGCCTGTGTTGCCACCTGGATTCTGCGCGGGACGTCCTTCTGCTACGTCCCTTCGGCCCTC
AATCCAGCGGACCTTCCTTCCCGCGGCCTGCTGCCGGCTCTGCGGCCTCTTCCGCGTCTTCGCCTTCGCC
CTCAGACGAGTCGGATCTCCCTTTGGGCCGCCTCCCCGCATCGATACCGTCGACCTCGAGGGAATTAATT
CGAGCTCGGTACCTTTAAGACCAATGACTTACAAGGCAGCTGTAGATCTTAGCCACTTTTTAAAAGAAAA
GGGGGGACTGGAAGGGCTAATTCACTCCCAACGAAGACAAGATCTGCTTTTTGCTTGTACTGGGTCTCTC
TGGTTAGACCAGATCTGAGCCTGGGAGCTCTCTGGCTAACTAGGGAACCCACTGCTTAAGCCTCAATAAA
GCTTGCCTTGAGTGCTTCAAGTAGTGTGTGCCCGTCTGTTGTGTGACTCTGGTAACTAGAGATCCCTCAG
ACCCTTTTAGTCAGTGTGGAAAATCTCTAGCAGCATCTAGAATTAATTCCGTGTATTCTATAGTGTCACC
TAAATCGTATGTGTATGATACATAAGGTTATGTATTAATTGTAGCCGCGTTCTAACGACAATATGTACAA
GCCTAATTGTGTAGCATCTGGCTTACTGAAGCAGACCCTATCATCTCTCTCGTAAACTGCCGTCAGAGTC
GGTTTGGTTGGACGAACCTTCTGAGTTTCTGGTAACGCCGTCCCGCACCCGGAAATGGTCAGCGAACCAA
TCAGCAGGGTCATCGCTAGCCAGATCCTCTACGCCGGACGCATCGTGGCCGGCATCACCGGCGCCACAGG
TGCGGTTGCTGGCGCCTATATCGCCGACATCACCGATGGGGAAGATCGGGCTCGCCACTTCGGGCTCATG
AGCGCTTGTTTCGGCGTGGGTATGGTGGCAGGCCCCGTGGCCGGGGGACTGTTGGGCGCCATCTCCTTGC
ATGCACCATTCCTTGCGGCGGCGGTGCTCAACGGCCTCAACCTACTACTGGGCTGCTTCCTAATGCAGGA
GTCGCATAAGGGAGAGCGTCGAATGGTGCACTCTCAGTACAATCTGCTCTGATGCCGCATAGTTAAGCCA
GCCCCGACACCCGCCAACACCCGCTGACGCGCCCTGACGGGCTTGTCTGCTCCCGGCATCCGCTTACAGA
CAAGCTGTGACCGTCTCCGGGAGCTGCATGTGTCAGAGGTTTTCACCGTCATCACCGAAACGCGCGAGAC
GAAAGGGCCTCGTGATACGCCTATTTTTATAGGTTAATGTCATGATAATAATGGTTTCTTAGACGTCAGG
TGGCACTTTTCGGGGAAATGTGCGCGGAACCCCTATTTGTTTATTTTTCTAAATACATTCAAATATGTAT
CCGCTCATGAGACAATAACCCTGATAAATGCTTCAATAATATTGAAAAAGGAAGAGTATGAGTATTCAAC
ATTTCCGTGTCGCCCTTATTCCCTTTTTTGCGGCATTTTGCCTTCCTGTTTTTGCTCACCCAGAAACGCT
GGTGAAAGTAAAAGATGCTGAAGATCAGTTGGGTGCACGAGTGGGTTACATCGAACTGGATCTCAACAGC
GGTAAGATCCTTGAGAGTTTTCGCCCCGAAGAACGTTTTCCAATGATGAGCACTTTTAAAGTTCTGCTAT
GTGGCGCGGTATTATCCCGTATTGACGCCGGGCAAGAGCAACTCGGTCGCCGCATACACTATTCTCAGAA
TGACTTGGTTGAGTACTCACCAGTCACAGAAAAGCATCTTACGGATGGCATGACAGTAAGAGAATTATGC
AGTGCTGCCATAACCATGAGTGATAACACTGCGGCCAACTTACTTCTGACAACGATCGGAGGACCGAAGG
AGCTAACCGCTTTTTTGCACAACATGGGGGATCATGTAACTCGCCTTGATCGTTGGGAACCGGAGCTGAA
TGAAGCCATACCAAACGACGAGCGTGACACCACGATGCCTGTAGCAATGGCAACAACGTTGCGCAAACTA
TTAACTGGCGAACTACTTACTCTAGCTTCCCGGCAACAATTAATAGACTGGATGGAGGCGGATAAAGTTG
CAGGAACACTTCTGCGCTCGGCCCTTCCGGCTGGCTGGTTTATTGCTGATAAATCTGGAGCCGGTGAGCG
TGGGTCTCGCGGTATCATTGCAGCACTGGGGCCAGATGGTAAGCCCTCCCGTATCGTAGTTATCTACACG
ACGGGGAGTCAGGCAACTATGGATGAACGAAATAGACAGATCGCTGAGATAGGTGCCTCACTGATTAAGC
ATTGGTAACTGTCAGACCAAGTTTACTCATATATACTTTAGATTGATTTAAAACTTCATTTTTAATTTAA
AAGGATCTAGGTGAAGATCCTTTTTGATAATCTCATGACCAAAATCCCTTAACGTGAGTTTTCGTTCCAC
TGAGCGTCAGACCCCGTAGAAAAGATCAAAGGATCTTCTTGAGATCCTTTTTTTCTGCGCGTAATCTGCT
GCTTGCAAACAAAAAAACCACCGCTACCAGCGGTGGTTTGTTTGCCGGATCAAGAGCTACCAACTCTTTT
TCCGAAGGTAACTGGCTTCAGCAGAGCGCAGATACCAAATACTGTTCTTCTAGTGTAGCCGTAGTTAGGC
CACCACTTCAAGAACTCTGTAGCACCGCCTACATACCTCGCTCTGCTAATCCTGTTACCAGTGGCTGCTG
CCAGTGGCGATAAGTCGTGTCTTACCGGGTTGGACTCAAGACGATAGTTACCGGATAAGGCGCAGCGGTC
GGGCTGAACGGGGGGTTCGTGCACACAGCCCAGCTTGGAGCGAACGACCTACACCGAACTGAGATACCTA
CAGCGTGAGCTATGAGAAAGCGCCACGCTTCCCGAAGGGAGAAAGGCGGACAGGTATCCGGTAAGCGGCA
GGGTCGGAACAGGAGAGCGCACGAGGGAGCTTCCAGGGGGAAACGCCTGGTATCTTTATAGTCCTGTCGG
GTTTCGCCACCTCTGACTTGAGCGTCGATTTTTGTGATGCTCGTCAGGGGGGCGGAGCCTATGGAAAAAC
GCCAGCAACGCGGCCTTTTTACGGTTCCTGGCCTTTTGCTGGCCTTTTGCTCACATGTTCTTTCCTGCGT
TATCCCCTGATTCTGTGGATAACCGTATTACCGCCTTTGAGTGAGCTGATACCGCTCGCCGCAGCCGAAC
GACCGAGCGCAGCGAGTCAGTGAGCGAGGAAGCGGAAGAGCGCCCAATACGCAAACCGCCTCTCCCCGCG
CGTTGGCCGATTCATTAATGCAGCTGTGGAATGTGTGTCAGTTAGGGTGTGGAAAGTCCCCAGGCTCCCC
AGCAGGCAGAAGTATGCAAAGCATGCATCTCAATTAGTCAGCAACCAGGTGTGGAAAGTCCCCAGGCTCC
CCAGCAGGCAGAAGTATGCAAAGCATGCATCTCAATTAGTCAGCAACCATAGTCCCGCCCCTAACTCCGC
CCATCCCGCCCCTAACTCCGCCCAGTTCCGCCCATTCTCCGCCCCATGGCTGACTAATTTTTTTTATTTA
TGCAGAGGCCGAGGCCGCCTCGGCCTCTGAGCTATTCCAGAAGTAGTGAGGAGGCTTTTTTGGAGGCCTA
GGCTTTTGCAAAAAGCTTGGACACAAGACAGGCTTGCGAGATATGTTTGAGAATACCACTTTATCCCGCG
TCAGGGAGAGGCAGTGCGTAAAAAGACGCGGACTCATGTGAAATACTGGTTTTTAGTGCGCCAGATCTCT
ATAATCTCGCGCAACCTATTTTCCCCTCGAACACTTTTTAAGCCGTAGATAAACAGGCTGGGACACTTCA
CATGAGCGAAAAATACATCGTCACCTGGGACATGTTGCAGATCCATGCACGTAAACTCGCAAGCCGACTG
ATGCCTTCTGAACAATGGAAAGGCATTATTGCCGTAAGCCGTGGCGGTCTGTACCGGGTGCGTTACTGGC
GCGTGAACTGGGTATTCGTCATGTCGATACCGTTTGTATTTCCAGCTACGATCACGACAACCAGCGCGAG
CTTAAAGTGCTGAAACGCGCAGAAGGCGATGGCGAAGGCTTCATCGTTATTGATGACCTGGTGGATACCG
GTGGTACTGCGGTTGCGATTCGTGAAATGTATCCAAAAGCGCACTTTGTCACCATCTTCGCAAAACCGGC
TGGTCGTCCGCTGGTTGATGACTATGTTGTTGATATCCCGCAAGATACCTGGATTGAACAGCCGTGGGAT
ATGGGCGTCGTATTCGTCCCGCCAATCTCCGGTCGCTAATCTTTTCAACGCCTGGCACTGCCGGGCGTTG
TTCTTTTTAACTTCAGGCGGGTTACAATAGTTTCCAGTAAGTATTCTGGAGGCTGCATCCATGACACAGG
CAAACCTGAGCGAAACCCTGTTCAAACCCCGCTTTAAACATCCTGAAACCTCGACGCTAGTCCGCCGCTT
TAATCACGGCGCACAACCGCCTGTGCAGTCGGCCCTTGATGGTAAAACCATCCCTCACTGGTATCGCATG
ATTAACCGTCTGATGTGGATCTGGCGCGGCATTGACCCACGCGAAATCCTCGACGTCCAGGCACGTATTG
TGATGAGCGATGCCGAACGTACCGACGATGATTTATACGATACGGTGATTGGCTACCGTGGCGGCAACTG
GATTTATGAGTGGGCCCCGGATCTTTGTGAAGGAACCTTACTTCTGTGGTGTGACATAATTGGACAAACT
ACCTACAGAGATTTAAAGCTCTAAGGTAAATATAAAATTTTTAAGTGTATAATGTGTTAAACTACTGATT
CTAATTGTTTGTGTATTTTAGATTCCAACCTATGGAACTGATGAATGGGAGCAGTGGTGGAATGCCTTTA
ATGAGGAAAACCTGTTTTGCTCAGAAGAAATGCCATCTAGTGATGATGAGGCTACTGCTGACTCTCAACA
TTCTACTCCTCCAAAAAAGAAGAGAAAGGTAGAAGACCCCAAGGACTTTCCTTCAGAATTGCTAAGTTTT
TTGAGTCATGCTGTGTTTAGTAATAGAACTCTTGCTTGCTTTGCTATTTACACCACAAAGGAAAAAGCTG
CACTGCTATACAAGAAAATTATGGAAAAATATTCTGTAACCTTTATAAGTAGGCATAACAGTTATAATCA
TAACATACTGTTTTTTCTTACTCCACACAGGCATAGAGTGTCTGCTATTAATAACTATGCTCAAAAATTG
TGTACCTTTAGCTTTTTAATTTGTAAAGGGGTTAATAAGGAATATTTGATGTATAGTGCCTTGACTAGAG
ATCATAATCAGCCATACCACATTTGTAGAGGTTTTACTTGCTTTAAAAAACCTCCCACACCTCCCCCTGA
ACCTGAAACATAAAATGAATGCAATTGTTGTTGTTAACTTGTTTATTGCAGCTTATAATGGTTACAAATA
AAGCAATAGCATCACAAATTTCACAAATAAAGCATTTTTTTCACTGCATTCTAGTTGTGGTTTGTCCAAA
CTCATCAATGTATCTTATCATGTCTGGATCAACTGGATAACTCAAGCTAACCAAAATCATCCCAAACTTC
CCACCCCATACCCTATTACCACTGCCAATTACCTGTGGTTTCATTTACTCTAAACCTGTGATTCCTCTGA
ATTATTTTCATTTTAAAGAAATTGTATTTGTTAAATATGTACTACAAACTTAGTAGTTGGAAGGGCTAAT
TCACTCCCAAAGAAGACAAGATATCCTTGATCTGTGGATCTACCACACACAAGGCTACTTCCCTGATTAG
CAGAACTACACACCAGGGCCAGGGGTCAGATATCCACTGACCTTTGGATGGTGCTACAAGCTAGTACCAG
TTGAGCCAGATAAGGTAGAAGAGGCCAATAAAGGAGAGAACACCAGCTTGTTACACCCTGTGAGCCTGCA
TGGGATGGATGACCCGGAGAGAGAAGTGTTAGAGTGGAGGTTTGACAGCCGCCTAGCATTTCATCACGTG
GCCCGAGAGCTGCATCCGGAGTACTTCAAGAACTGCTGATATCGAGCTTGCTACAAGGGACTTTCCGCTG
GGGACTTTCCAGGGAGGCGTGGCCTGGGCGGGACTGGGGAGTGGCGAGCCCTCAGATCCTGCATATAAGC
AGCTGCTTTTTGCCTGTACTGGGTCTCTCTGGTTAGACCAGATCTGAGCCTGGGAGCTCTCTGGCTAACT
AGGGAACCCACTGCTTAAGCCTCAATAAAGCTTGCCTTGAGTGCTTCAAGTAGTGTGTGCCCGTCTGTTG
TGTGACTCTGGTAACTAGAGATCCCTCAGACCCTTTTAGTCAGTGTGGAAAATCTCTAGCAGTGGCGCCC
GAACAGGGACTTGAAAGCGAAAGGGAAACCAGAGGAGCTCTCTCGACGCAGGACTCGGCTTGCTGAAGCG
CGCACGGCAAGAGGCGAGGGGCGGCGACTGGTGAGTACGCCAAAAATTTTGACTAGCGGAGGCTAGAAGG
AGAGAGATGGGTGCGAGAGCGTCAGTATTAAGCGGGGGAGAATTAGATCGCGATGGGAAAAAATTCGGTT
AAGGCCAGGGGGAAAGAAAAAATATAAATTAAAACATATAGTATGGGCAAGCAGGGAGCTAGAACGATTC
GCAGTTAATCCTGGCCTGTTAGAAACATCAGAAGGCTGTAGACAAATACTGGGACAGCTACAACCATCCC
TTCAGACAGGATCAGAAGAACTTAGATCATTATATAATACAGTAGCAACCCTCTATTGTGTGCATCAAAG
GATAGAGATAAAAGACACCAAGGAAGCTTTAGACAAGATAGAGGAAGAGCAAAACAAAAGTAAGACCACC
GCACAGCAAGCGGCCGGCCGCTGATCTTCAGACCTGGAGGAGGAGATATGAGGGACAATTGGAGAAGTGA
ATTATATAAATATAAAGTAGTAAAAATTGAACCATTAGGAGTAGCACCCACCAAGGCAAAGAGAAGAGTG
GTGCAGAGAGAAAAAAGAGCAGTGGGAATAGGAGCTTTGTTCCTTGGGTTCTTGGGAGCAGCAGGAAGCA
CTATGGGCGCAGCGTCAATGACGCTGACGGTACAGGCCAGACAATTATTGTCTGGTATAGTGCAGCAGCA
GAACAATTTGCTGAGGGCTATTGAGGCGCAACAGCATCTGTTGCAACTCACAGTCTGGGGCATCAAGCAG
CTCCAGGCAAGAATCCTGGCTGTGGAAAGATACCTAAAGGATCAACAGCTCCTGGGGATTTGGGGTTGCT
CTGGAAAACTCATTTGCACCACTGCTGTGCCTTGGAATGCTAGTTGGAGTAATAAATCTCTGGAACAGAT
TTGGAATCACACGACCTGGATGGAGTGGGACAGAGAAATTAACAATTACACAAGCTTAATACACTCCTTA
ATTGAAGAATCGCAAAACCAGCAAGAAAAGAATGAACAAGAATTATTGGAATTAGATAAATGGGCAAGTT
TGTGGAATTGGTTTAACATAACAAATTGGCTGTGGTATATAAAATTATTCATAATGATAGTAGGAGGCTT
GGTAGGTTTAAGAATAGTTTTTGCTGTACTTTCTATAGTGAATAGAGTTAGGCAGGGATATTCACCATTA
TCGTTTCAGACCCACCTCCCAACCCCGAGGGGACCCGACAGGCCCGAAGGAATAGAAGAAGAAGGTGGAG
AGAGAGACAGAGACAGATCCATTCGATTAGTGAACGGATCTCGACGGTATCGCCAAATGGCAGTATTCAT
CCACAATTTTAAAAGAAAAGGGGGGATTGGGGGGTACAGTGCAGGGGAAAGAATAGTAGACATAATAGCA
ACAGACATACAAACTAAAGAATTACAAAAACAAATTACAAAAATTCAAAATTTTCGGGTTTATTACAGGG
ACAGCAGAGATCCAGTTTGGATCGATAAGCTTGATATCGAATTCCTGCAGCCCCGATAAAATAAAAGATT
TTATTTAGTCTCCAGAAAAAGGGGGGAATGAAAGACCCCACCTGTAGGTTTGGCAAGCTAGCTGCA
Features (pLannotate 1.2.2; 36 found; start..end, strand, type, name):
      1..408     +  promoter       SFFV promoter: spleen focus-forming virus long terminal repeat (LTR) promoter
    400..2295    +  CDS            MED1 (fragment): MED1_HUMAN - Also known as ARC205, CRSP1, CRSP200, DRIP205, DRIP230, PBP, PPARBP, PPARGBP, RB18A, TRAP220, TRIP2. Experimental evidence at protein level: Swiss-Prot protein existence level 1. Component of the Mediator complex, a coactivator involved in the regulated transcription of nearly all RNA polymerase II-dependent genes. Mediator functions as a bridge to convey information from gene- specific regulatory proteins to the basal RNA polymerase II transcription machinery. Mediator is recruited to promoters by direct interactions with regulatory proteins and serves as a scaffold for the assem
   2314..3030    +  CDS            mCitrine: mCitrine is a basic (constitutively fluorescent) yellow fluorescent protein published in 2001, derived from Aequorea victoria.
   3040..3060    +  CDS            SV40 NLS: nuclear localization signal of SV40 (simian virus 40) large T antigen
   3112..3142    +  misc_feature   MCS (fragment): pUC18/19 multiple cloning site
   3143..3161    +  misc_feature   MCS (fragment): pBluescript multiple cloning site
   3161..3749    +  misc_feature   WPRE: woodchuck hepatitis virus posttranscriptional regulatory element
   3750..3772    +  misc_feature   MCS (fragment): pBluescript multiple cloning site
   3789..3857    +  CDS            nef (fragment): NEF_HV1Z2 - Experimental evidence at protein level: Swiss-Prot protein existence level 1. Extracellular Nef protein targets CD4(+) T-lymphocytes for apoptosis by interacting with CXCR4 surface receptors. From Human immunodeficiency virus type 1 group M subtype D (isolate Z2/CDC-Z34) (HIV-1).
   3859..4092    +  LTR            3' LTR (ΔU3): self-inactivating 3' long terminal repeat (LTR) from HIV-1
   4117..4135    -  promoter       SP6 promoter: promoter for bacteriophage SP6 RNA polymerase
   4363..4642    +  CDS            TcR (fragment): tetracycline efflux protein; tet; confers resistance to tetracycline
   4643..4691    -  misc_feature   bom (fragment): basis of mobility region from pBR322
   4793..4828    -  CDS            rop (fragment): Rop protein, which maintains plasmids at low copy number; rop
   4923..5027    +  promoter       AmpR promoter: bla
   5028..5888    +  CDS            AmpR: β-lactamase; bla; confers resistance to ampicillin, carbenicillin, and related antibiotics
   6059..6647    +  rep_origin     ori: high-copy-number ColE1/pMB1/pBR322/pUC origin of replication
   6830..6886    +  CDS            lacI (fragment): lac repressor; lacI; The lac repressor binds to the lac operator to inhibit transcription in E. coli. This inhibition can be relieved by adding lactose or isopropyl-β-D-thiogalactopyranoside (IPTG).
   6893..7222    +  promoter       SV40 promoter: SV40 enhancer and early promoter
   7422..7541    +  CDS            gpt (fragment): XGPT_ECOLI - Also known as gpp, gxu. Experimental evidence at protein level: Swiss-Prot protein existence level 1. Purine salvage pathway enzyme that catalyzes the transfer of the ribosyl-5-phosphate group from 5-phospho-alpha-D-ribose 1- diphosphate (PRPP) to the N9 position of the 6-oxopurines guanine and xanthine to form the corresponding ribonucleotides GMP (guanosine 5'- monophosphate) and XMP (xanthosine 5'-monophosphate), with the release of PPi. To a lesser extent, also acts on hypoxanthine (PubMed:9100006, PubMed:3886014). Does not ribophosphorylate adenine (PubMed:3886014). From Esch
   7541..7876    +  CDS            gpt (fragment): XGPT_ECOLI - Also known as gpp, gxu. Experimental evidence at protein level: Swiss-Prot protein existence level 1. Purine salvage pathway enzyme that catalyzes the transfer of the ribosyl-5-phosphate group from 5-phospho-alpha-D-ribose 1- diphosphate (PRPP) to the N9 position of the 6-oxopurines guanine and xanthine to form the corresponding ribonucleotides GMP (guanosine 5'- monophosphate) and XMP (xanthosine 5'-monophosphate), with the release of PPi. To a lesser extent, also acts on hypoxanthine (PubMed:9100006, PubMed:3886014). Does not ribophosphorylate adenine (PubMed:3886014). From Esch
   7971..8276    +  CDS            frsA (fragment): FRSA_ECOLI - Also known as yafA. Experimental evidence at protein level: Swiss-Prot protein existence level 1. Catalyzes the hydrolysis of esters (PubMed:15808744). Displays esterase activity toward pNP-butyrate (PubMed:15808744). May stimulate mixed-acid fermentation by acting as a fermentation/respiration switch that down-regulates respiration and up- regulates fermentation rates (PubMed:15169777). From Escherichia coli (strain K12).
   8280..8354    +  CDS            small t antigen (fragment): SV40 (simian virus 40) small t antigen
   8356..8421    +  intron         small t intron: SV40 (simian virus 40) small t antigen intron
   8551..8571    +  CDS            SV40 NLS: nuclear localization signal of SV40 (simian virus 40) large T antigen
   8890..8973    +  CDS            large T antigen (fragment): large T antigen from SV40 (simian virus 40)
   8996..9130    +  polyA_signal   SV40 poly(A) signal: SV40 polyadenylation signal
   9297..9626    +  CDS            nef (fragment): NEF_HV1BR - Experimental evidence at protein level: Swiss-Prot protein existence level 1. Extracellular Nef protein targets CD4(+) T-lymphocytes for apoptosis by interacting with CXCR4 surface receptors (PubMed:14990729). From Human immunodeficiency virus type 1 group M subtype B (isolate BRU/LAI) (HIV-1).
   9674..9931    +  LTR            5' LTR (truncated): truncated 5' long terminal repeat (LTR) from HIV-1
   9978..10103   +  misc_feature   HIV-1 Ψ: packaging signal of human immunodeficiency virus type 1
  10087..10425   +  CDS            HIV-1 gag (fragment): gag protein from human immunodeficiency virus 1; gag
  10600..10833   +  misc_feature   RRE: The Rev response element (RRE) of HIV-1 allows for Rev-dependent mRNA export from the nucleus to the cytoplasm.
  11210..11310   +  CDS            Rev (fragment): human immunodeficiency virus 1 (HIV-1) Rev protein; rev; enhances nuclear export of unspliced and incompletely spliced viral mRNAs
  11347..11464   +  misc_feature   cPPT/CTS: central polypurine tract and central termination sequence of HIV-1
  11501..11533   -  misc_feature   MCS (fragment): pBluescript multiple cloning site
  11577..11613   +  LTR            3' LTR (ΔU3) (fragment): self-inactivating 3' long terminal repeat (LTR) from Moloney murine leukemia virus
