[The description below was written by a language model from this plasmid's Addgene catalogue record and pLannotate feature annotations shown in this document.]
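Description:
pHR-MED1trunc-IDR-YFP-NLS is an 11.6 kb mammalian expression plasmid built on the pHR backbone, which the feature table shows to be an HIV-1-derived, self-inactivating lentiviral transfer vector. It is propagated in E. coli through a high-copy ColE1/pUC-type origin and selected with ampicillin via the β-lactamase gene. The recorded growth strain is a recombination-deficient host of the kind commonly chosen for LTR-containing plasmids. The viral framework comprises a truncated 5' LTR, the Ψ packaging signal with an adjoining gag fragment, the Rev response element, the cPPT/CTS, and a ΔU3 3' LTR. These elements would allow the cassette to be packaged into lentiviral particles when helper functions are supplied in trans and integrated into target cells, although the catalogue entry lists the vector type simply as mammalian expression. The backbone also carries remnants of older vectors, including an SV40 promoter followed by gpt fragments, SV40 small t intron and poly(A) sequences, and partial TcR, rop and lacI sequences. These appear to be vestigial, and the record assigns them no function.

The payload is driven by the SFFV promoter, a strong viral LTR promoter. It directs a single fusion reading frame: a truncated portion of the intrinsically disordered region (IDR) of human MED1, a Mediator coactivator subunit, followed by the yellow fluorescent protein mCitrine (the "YFP" of the name) and a C-terminal SV40 large T antigen nuclear localization signal. A WPRE downstream of the coding sequence enhances transcript stability and expression. The result is a nuclear-targeted, fluorescently labelled MED1 IDR fragment. The associated publication concerns transcriptional condensates, so the construct is probably intended for imaging the condensate behaviour of this truncated IDR in the nuclei of live mammalian cells. The exact truncation boundaries are not stated in the record.
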