Addgene plasmid #145275: pHR-MED1trunc-IDR-YFP-NLS
Purpose: Mammalian Expression of Nuclear MED1 truncated IDR-YFP with SV40 NLS
Depositing lab: Denes Hnisz. Depositing organization: Max Planck Institute for Molecular Genetics. Publication: Unblending of Transcriptional Condensates in Human Repeat Expansion Disease. Basu S, Mackowiak SD, Niskanen H, Knezevic D, Asimi V, Grosswendt S, Geertsema H, Ali S, Jerkovic I, Ewers H, Mundlos S, Meissner A, Ibrahim DM, Hnisz D. Cell. 2020 May 28;181(5):1062-1079.e30. doi: 10.1016/j.cell.2020.04.018. Epub 2020 May 7. PubMed 32386547.
Backbone
  Vector backbone: pHR
  Vector type: Mammalian Expression
Growth in bacteria
  Bacterial resistance: Ampicillin, 100 μg/mL
  Growth temperature: 37°C
  Growth strain: NEB Stable
  Copy number: High Copy
Gene/Insert
  Gene/Insert name: MED1-IDR truncated
  Species: H. sapiens (human)
  Entrez Gene: MED1 (a.k.a. CRSP1, CRSP200, DRIP205, DRIP230, PBP, PPARBP, PPARGBP, RB18A, TRAP220, TRIP2)
  Cloning method: Restriction Enzyme; 5′ cloning site Unknown (unknown if destroyed)
Terms and licenses: Academic/Nonprofit Terms; Industry Terms: Not Available to Industry
How to cite: pHR-MED1trunc-IDR-YFP-NLS was a gift from Denes Hnisz (Addgene plasmid # 145275 ; http://n2t.net/addgene:145275 ; RRID:Addgene_145275)
